Addgene plasmid #91761: pNCS Citrine
Purpose: Bacterial expression of a fluorescent protein, Citrine
Depositing lab: Erik Rodriguez & Roger Tsien. Depositing organization: University of California, San Diego (UCSD). Publication: Reducing the environmental sensitivity of yellow fluorescent protein. Mechanism and applications. Griesbeck O, Baird GS, Campbell RE, Zacharias DA, Tsien RY. J Biol Chem. 2001 Aug 3;276(31):29188-94. Epub 2001 May 31. 10.1074/jbc.M102815200 PubMed 11387331.
Backbone
  Vector backbone: modified pRSETB
  Backbone manufacturer: Life Technologies
  Backbone size w/o insert (bp): 2900
  Vector type: Bacterial Expression
Growth in bacteria
  Bacterial resistance: Ampicillin, 100 μg/mL
  Growth temperature: 37°C
  Growth strain: DH5alpha
  Growth instructions: E. coli expressing T7 polymerase necessary for fluorescent protein production. Expresses fluorescent protein constitutively. Do not add IPTG.
  Copy number: High Copy
Gene/Insert
  Gene/Insert name: Citrine
  Species: Aequorea victoria (jellyfish)
  Insert size (bp): 735
  Promoter: T7
  Tag / fusion protein: Hexa-Histidine tag, Xpress epitope for detection with the anti-Xpress antibody, and enterokinase cleavage site. (N terminal on backbone)
  Cloning method: Restriction Enzyme; 5′ cloning site BamHI (not destroyed); 3′ cloning site EcoRI (not destroyed)
  Sequencing primers: 5′ T7 Promoter Forward; 3′ T7 Terminator
Terms and licenses: Academic/Nonprofit Terms; Industry Terms: Not Available to Industry
Depositor comments: These plasmids are used in University Molecular Biology Laboratories and by High School students to purify fluorescent proteins and create fluorescent protein plate artwork.
How to cite: pNCS Citrine was a gift from Erik Rodriguez & Roger Tsien (Addgene plasmid # 91761 ; http://n2t.net/addgene:91761 ; RRID:Addgene_91761)
