[The description below was written by a language model from this plasmid's Addgene catalogue record and pLannotate feature annotations shown in this document.]
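Description:
pNCS Citrine is a bacterial expression plasmid built on a modified pRSETB backbone, carrying the yellow fluorescent protein Citrine, an Aequorea victoria GFP derivative. It is maintained at high copy in E. coli through a ColE1/pUC-type origin and selected with ampicillin via the β-lactamase gene and its native promoter. An f1 phage origin is also present, which in principle allows single-stranded DNA production. The full sequence record is about 3.6 kb, consistent with the stated backbone and insert sizes.

The Citrine coding sequence sits between retained BamHI and EcoRI sites, downstream of a T7 promoter and the efficient T7 gene 10 ribosome binding site, and is followed by a T7 terminator. The backbone supplies an N-terminal fusion leader consisting of a hexahistidine tag for metal-affinity purification, the T7 gene 10 leader peptide, and the Xpress epitope, which includes an enterokinase cleavage site so that the tags can be removed. The annotation's partial "capTEV" hit most likely just reflects the His-tag segment. The other short fragment matches (RSF ori, lacI, lacZα, SET1) appear to be backbone remnants or chance similarities rather than functional elements. No lac operator or complete lacI is annotated, which fits the record's statement that the protein is made constitutively, without IPTG induction, in strains supplying T7 RNA polymerase.

According to the depositor, the plasmid is used mainly for teaching. University laboratory courses and high school students use it to purify fluorescent protein and to make fluorescent bacterial plate artwork.
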