Features (pLannotate 1.2.2; 15 found; start..end, strand, type, name):
      1..28      +  rep_origin     RSF ori (fragment): Plasmids containing the RSF 1030 origin of replication can be propagated in E. coli cells that contain additional plasmids with compatible origins.
     30..83      +  CDS            lacI (fragment): lac repressor; lacI; The lac repressor binds to the lac operator to inhibit transcription in E. coli. This inhibition can be relieved by adding lactose or isopropyl-β-D-thiogalactopyranoside (IPTG).
    103..121     +  promoter       T7 promoter: promoter for bacteriophage T7 RNA polymerase
    153..175     +  RBS            RBS: efficient ribosome binding site from bacteriophage T7 gene 10 (Olins and Rangwala, 1989)
    195..215     +  CDS            capTEV™ (fragment): composite tag for in vivo biotinylation, TEV protease cleavage, and 6xHis tagging
    216..248     +  CDS            T7 tag (gene 10 leader): leader peptide from bacteriophage T7 gene 10 promotes efficient translation in E. coli
    252..275     +  CDS            Xpress™ tag: Xpress™ epitope tag, including an enterokinase recognition and cleavage site
    282..998     +  CDS            Citrine: Citrine is a basic (constitutively fluorescent) yellow fluorescent protein published in 2001, derived from Aequorea victoria. It has moderate acid sensitivity.
   1021..1070    +  CDS            SET1 (fragment): solubility-enhancement tag derived from T7 phage gene 10B
   1078..1125    +  terminator     T7 terminator: transcription terminator for bacteriophage T7 RNA polymerase
   1151..1217    +  CDS            lacZα (fragment): LacZα fragment of β-galactosidase; lacZ fragment
   1222..1650    +  rep_origin     f1 ori (sequence partly withheld): f1 bacteriophage origin of replication; arrow indicates direction of (+) strand synthesis
   1703..1807    +  promoter       AmpR promoter: bla
   1808..2668    +  CDS            AmpR: β-lactamase; bla; confers resistance to ampicillin, carbenicillin, and related antibiotics
   2839..3427    +  rep_origin     ori: high-copy-number ColE1/pMB1/pBR322/pUC origin of replication
>Addgene plasmid #91761 | pNCS Citrine | addgene full sequence | sequence record 180919 | Addgene NGS Result
AGCGAGTCAGTGAGCGAGGAAGCGGAAGAGCGCCCAATACGCAAACCGCCTCTCCCCGCGCGTTGGCCGA
TTCATTAATGCAGGATCTCGATCCCGCGAAATTAATACGACTCACTATAGGGAGACCACAACGGTTTCCC
TCTAGAAATAATTTTGTTTAACTTTAAGAAGGAGATATACATATGCGGGGTTCTCATCATCATCATCATC
ATGGTATGGCTAGCATGACTGGTGGACAGCAAATGGGTCGGGATCTGTACGACGATGACGATAAGGATCC
CATGGTGAGCAAGGGCGAGGAGCTGTTCACCGGGGTGGTGCCCATCCTGGTCGAGCTGGACGGCGACGTA
AACGGCCACAAGTTCAGCGTGTCCGGCGAGGGCGAGGGCGATGCCACCTACGGCAAGCTGACCCTGAAGT
TCATCTGCACCACCGGCAAGCTGCCCGTGCCCTGGCCCACCCTCGTGACCACCTTCGGCTACGGCCTGAT
GTGCTTCGCCCGCTACCCCGACCACATGAAGCAGCACGACTTCTTCAAGTCCGCCATGCCCGAAGGCTAC
GTCCAGGAGCGCACCATCTTCTTCAAGGACGACGGCAACTACAAGACCCGCGCCGAGGTGAAGTTCGAGG
GCGACACCCTGGTGAACCGCATCGAGCTGAAGGGCATCGACTTCAAGGAGGACGGCAACATCCTGGGGCA
CAAGCTGGAGTACAACTACAACAGCCACAACGTCTATATCATGGCCGACAAGCAGAAGAACGGCATCAAG
GTGAACTTCAAGATCCGCCACAACATCGAGGACGGCAGCGTGCAGCTCGCCGACCACTACCAGCAGAACA
CCCCCATCGGCGACGGCCCCGTGCTGCTGCCCGACAACCACTACCTGAGCTACCAGTCCGCCCTGAGCAA
AGACCCCAACGAGAAGCGCGATCACATGGTCCTGCTGGAGTTCGTGACCGCCGCCGGGATCACTCTCGGC
ATGGACGAGCTATACAAGTAAGAATTCGAAGCTTGATCCGGCTGCTAACAAAGCCCGAAAGGAAGCTGAG
TTGGCTGCTGCCACCGCTGAGCAATAACTAGCATAACCCCTTGGGGCCTCTAAACGGGTCTTGAGGGGTT
TTTTGCTGAAAGGAGGAACTATATCCGGATCTGGCGTAATAGCGAAGAGGCCCGCACCGATCGCCCTTCC
CAACAGTTGCGCAGCCTGAATGGCGAATGGG
[124 nt withheld, positions 1222-1345]
C
[91 nt withheld, positions 1347-1437]
A
[49 nt withheld, positions 1439-1487]
CCTTTGACGTTGGAGTCCACGTTCTTT
[37 nt withheld, positions 1515-1551]
ACCCTATCTCGGTCTATTCTTTTGATTTATAAGGGATTTTGCCGATTTCGGCCTATTGGTTAAAAAATGA
GCTGATTTAACAAAAATTTAACGCGAATTTTAACAAAATATTAACGCTTACAATTTAGGTGGCACTTTTC
GGGGAAATGTGCGCGGAACCCCTATTTGTTTATTTTTCTAAATACATTCAAATATGTATCCGCTCATGAG
ACAATAACCCTGATAAATGCTTCAATAATATTGAAAAAGGAAGAGTATGAGTATTCAACATTTCCGTGTC
GCCCTTATTCCCTTTTTTGCGGCATTTTGCCTTCCTGTTTTTGCTCACCCAGAAACGCTGGTGAAAGTAA
AAGATGCTGAAGATCAGTTGGGTGCACGAGTGGGTTACATCGAACTGGATCTCAACAGCGGTAAGATCCT
TGAGAGTTTTCGCCCCGAAGAACGTTTTCCAATGATGAGCACTTTTAAAGTTCTGCTATGTGGCGCGGTA
TTATCCCGTATTGACGCCGGGCAAGAGCAACTCGGTCGCCGCATACACTATTCTCAGAATGACTTGGTTG
AGTACTCACCAGTCACAGAAAAGCATCTTACGGATGGCATGACAGTAAGAGAATTATGCAGTGCTGCCAT
AACCATGAGTGATAACACTGCGGCCAACTTACTTCTGACAACGATCGGAGGACCGAAGGAGCTAACCGCT
TTTTTGCACAACATGGGGGATCATGTAACTCGCCTTGATCGTTGGGAACCGGAGCTGAATGAAGCCATAC
CAAACGACGAGCGTGACACCACGATGCCTGTAGCAATGGCAACAACGTTGCGCAAACTATTAACTGGCGA
ACTACTTACTCTAGCTTCCCGGCAACAATTAATAGACTGGATGGAGGCGGATAAAGTTGCAGGACCACTT
CTGCGCTCGGCCCTTCCGGCTGGCTGGTTTATTGCTGATAAATCTGGAGCCGGTGAGCGTGGGTCTCGCG
GTATCATTGCAGCACTGGGGCCAGATGGTAAGCCCTCCCGTATCGTAGTTATCTACACGACGGGGAGTCA
GGCAACTATGGATGAACGAAATAGACAGATCGCTGAGATAGGTGCCTCACTGATTAAGCATTGGTAACTG
TCAGACCAAGTTTACTCATATATACTTTAGATTGATTTAAAACTTCATTTTTAATTTAAAAGGATCTAGG
TGAAGATCCTTTTTGATAATCTCATGACCAAAATCCCTTAACGTGAGTTTTCGTTCCACTGAGCGTCAGA
CCCCGTAGAAAAGATCAAAGGATCTTCTTGAGATCCTTTTTTTCTGCGCGTAATCTGCTGCTTGCAAACA
AAAAAACCACCGCTACCAGCGGTGGTTTGTTTGCCGGATCAAGAGCTACCAACTCTTTTTCCGAAGGTAA
CTGGCTTCAGCAGAGCGCAGATACCAAATACTGTTCTTCTAGTGTAGCCGTAGTTAGGCCACCACTTCAA
GAACTCTGTAGCACCGCCTACATACCTCGCTCTGCTAATCCTGTTACCAGTGGCTGCTGCCAGTGGCGAT
AAGTCGTGTCTTACCGGGTTGGACTCAAGACGATAGTTACCGGATAAGGCGCAGCGGTCGGGCTGAACGG
GGGGTTCGTGCACACAGCCCAGCTTGGAGCGAACGACCTACACCGAACTGAGATACCTACAGCGTGAGCT
ATGAGAAAGCGCCACGCTTCCCGAAGGGAGAAAGGCGGACAGGTATCCGGTAAGCGGCAGGGTCGGAACA
GGAGAGCGCACGAGGGAGCTTCCAGGGGGAAACGCCTGGTATCTTTATAGTCCTGTCGGGTTTCGCCACC
TCTGACTTGAGCGTCGATTTTTGTGATGCTCGTCAGGGGGGCGGAGCCTATGGAAAAACGCCAGCAACGC
GGCCTTTTTACGGTTCCTGGCCTTTTGCTGGCCTTTTGCTCACATGTTCTTTCCTGCGTTATCCCCTGAT
TCTGTGGATAACCGTATTACCGCCTTTGAGTGAGCTGATACCGCTCGCCGCAGCCGAACGACCGAGCGC
